Addgene plasmid #138558: evoCas9
Purpose: Expresses human codon-optimized evolved SpCas9 and blasticidin resistance: EFS promoter-evoCas9-NLS-FLAG-P2A-BSD
Depositing lab: Hyongbum Kim. Depositing organization: Yonsei University Health System. Publication: Prediction of the sequence-specific cleavage activity of Cas9 variants. Kim N, Kim HK, Lee S, Seo JH, Choi JW, Park J, Min S, Yoon S, Cho SR, Kim HH. Nat Biotechnol. 2020 Nov;38(11):1328-1336. doi: 10.1038/s41587-020-0537-9. Epub 2020 Jun 8. PubMed 32514125.
Backbone
  Vector backbone: pFUGW
  Total vector size (bp): 12859
  Vector type: Mammalian Expression, Lentiviral, CRISPR
  Selectable markers: Blasticidin
Growth in bacteria
  Bacterial resistance: Ampicillin, 100 μg/mL
  Growth temperature: 37°C
  Growth strain: NEB Stable
  Copy number: High Copy
Gene/Insert
  Gene/Insert name: evoCas9 (alt name: evolved Cas9)
  Species: Synthetic
  Insert size (bp): 4641
  Mutation: M495V, Y515N, K526E, R661Q
  Promoter: EFS
  Tag / fusion protein: NLS (C terminal on insert); FLAG (C terminal on insert); BSD (C terminal on insert)
  Cloning method: Gibson Cloning
  Sequencing primers: 5′ 5' - ggtcttgaaaggagtgggaattgg - 3'; 3′ 5' - CAGGTCGCTTGTCGCCTCC - 3'
Terms and licenses: Academic/Nonprofit Terms; Industry Terms: Not Available to Industry
How to cite: evoCas9 was a gift from Hyongbum Kim (Addgene plasmid # 138558 ; http://n2t.net/addgene:138558 ; RRID:Addgene_138558)
