[The description below was written by a language model from this plasmid's Addgene catalogue record and pLannotate feature annotations shown in this document.]
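Description:
evoCas9 is a lentiviral transfer plasmid, recorded as built on the pFUGW backbone, that delivers a high-specificity Streptococcus pyogenes Cas9 variant to mammalian cells. It is propagated in E. coli through a high-copy ColE1/pUC-type origin with ampicillin resistance. The backbone also carries an f1 origin and an SV40 promoter/origin–EM7–BleoR (Zeocin resistance) cassette that lies outside the viral genome. The packaged region has a third-generation-style layout. A CMV enhancer/promoter is fused to a truncated HIV-1 5' LTR and drives genomic RNA production in packaging cells. It is followed by the Ψ packaging signal with a gag fragment, the RRE for Rev-dependent export, and the cPPT/CTS. WPRE sits downstream of the payload to boost transcript expression, and a truncated 3' LTR and a bGH polyadenylation signal close the unit.

The payload is a single open reading frame driven by the EFS (EF-1α core) promoter. It encodes human codon-optimized evoCas9, which carries the M495V, Y515N, K526E and R661Q substitutions, with a C-terminal NLS and FLAG tag, then a P2A peptide and blasticidin S deaminase. The self-cleaving 2A sequence lets the nuclease and the resistance enzyme be made from one transcript as separate proteins, so blasticidin selection enriches for transduced cells that express Cas9. The NLS, FLAG and P2A segments are listed in the catalogue entry but not annotated individually; they presumably occupy the gap between the Cas9 and BSD coding features. No guide RNA cassette is annotated, so guides must be supplied separately. The construct suits making stable evoCas9-expressing cell lines, and its associated publication concerns predicting the sequence-specific cleavage activity of Cas9 variants. The depositor sequence and the sequencing-derived record differ slightly in length (12,859 versus 12,838 nt), with the difference apparently falling in the SV40 promoter region, but show the same feature organisation.
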