Features (pLannotate 1.2.2; 32 found; start..end, strand, type, name):
     31..83      -  misc_feature   bom (fragment): basis of mobility region from pBR322
    238..617     +  enhancer       CMV enhancer: human cytomegalovirus immediate early enhancer
    618..817     +  promoter       CMV promoter: human cytomegalovirus (CMV) immediate early promoter
    835..1015    +  LTR            5' LTR (truncated): truncated 5' long terminal repeat (LTR) from HIV-1
   1062..1187    +  misc_feature   HIV-1 Ψ: packaging signal of human immunodeficiency virus type 1
   1171..1534    +  CDS            HIV-1 gag (fragment): gag protein from human immunodeficiency virus 1; gag
   1680..1913    +  misc_feature   RRE: The Rev response element (RRE) of HIV-1 allows for Rev-dependent mRNA export from the nucleus to the cytoplasm.
   2290..2390    +  CDS            Rev (fragment): human immunodeficiency virus 1 (HIV-1) Rev protein; rev; enhances nuclear export of unspliced and incompletely spliced viral mRNAs
   2440..2557    +  misc_feature   cPPT/CTS: central polypurine tract and central termination sequence of HIV-1
   2606..2624    +  CDS            small t antigen (fragment): SV40 (simian virus 40) small t antigen
   2650..2861    +  promoter       EF-1α core promoter: core promoter for human elongation factor EF-1α
   2886..6989    +  CDS            evoCas9: Streptococcus pyogenes Cas9 variant with improved specificity (Casini et al., 2018) generates RNA-guided double strand breaks in DNA
   7128..7526    +  CDS            BSD: blasticidin S deaminase; Aspergillus terreus BSD; confers resistance to blasticidin
   7527..7548    +  misc_feature   MCS (fragment): pBluescript multiple cloning site
   7551..8139    +  misc_feature   WPRE: woodchuck hepatitis virus posttranscriptional regulatory element
   8076..8657    +  CDS            nef (fragment): NEF_HV1H2 - Experimental evidence at protein level: Swiss-Prot protein existence level 1. Extracellular Nef protein targets CD4(+) T-lymphocytes for apoptosis by interacting with CXCR4 surface receptors. From Human immunodeficiency virus type 1 group M subtype B (isolate HXB2) (HIV-1).
   8664..8844    +  LTR            5' LTR (truncated): truncated 5' long terminal repeat (LTR) from HIV-1
   8876..9100    +  polyA_signal   bGH poly(A) signal: bovine growth hormone polyadenylation signal
   9104..9125    +  promoter       SV40 promoter (fragment): SV40 enhancer and early promoter
   9146..9574    +  rep_origin     f1 ori (sequence partly withheld): f1 bacteriophage origin of replication; arrow indicates direction of (+) strand synthesis
   9588..9917    +  promoter       SV40 promoter: SV40 enhancer and early promoter
   9965..10012   +  promoter       EM7 promoter: synthetic bacterial promoter&nbsp
  10031..10405   +  CDS            BleoR: antibiotic-binding protein; Sh ble from Streptoalloteichus hindustanus; confers resistance to bleomycin, phleomycin, and Zeocin™
  10415..10540   +  CDS            ble (fragment): BLE_KLEPN - Experimental evidence at protein level: Swiss-Prot protein existence level 1. Binding protein with a strong affinity to the bleomycin family of antibiotics. Binds to CL990; an antimitotic-antibiotic compound. From Klebsiella pneumoniae.
  10535..10656   +  polyA_signal   SV40 poly(A) signal: SV40 polyadenylation signal
  10727..10749   -  protein_bind   lac operator (fragment): The lac repressor binds to the lac operator to inhibit transcription in E. coli. This inhibition can be relieved by adding lactose or isopropyl-β-D-thiogalactopyranoside (IPTG). lac repressor encoded by lacI
  10753..10783   -  promoter       lac promoter: promoter for the E. coli lac operon
  10798..10819   -  protein_bind   CAP binding site: CAP binding activates transcription in the presence of cAMP. E. coli catabolite activator protein
  10832..10924   -  CDS            lacI (fragment): lac repressor; lacI; The lac repressor binds to the lac operator to inhibit transcription in E. coli. This inhibition can be relieved by adding lactose or isopropyl-β-D-thiogalactopyranoside (IPTG).
  11107..11695   -  rep_origin     ori: high-copy-number ColE1/pMB1/pBR322/pUC origin of replication
  11866..12726   -  CDS            AmpR: β-lactamase; bla; confers resistance to ampicillin, carbenicillin, and related antibiotics
  12727..12831   -  promoter       AmpR promoter: bla
>Addgene plasmid #138558 | evoCas9 | depositor full sequence | sequence record 267670 | evoCas9 sequence 12859 bps
GTCGACGGATCGGGAGATCTCCCGATCCCCTATGGTGCACTCTCAGTACAATCTGCTCTGATGCCGCATA
GTTAAGCCAGTATCTGCTCCCTGCTTGTGTGTTGGAGGTCGCTGAGTAGTGCGCGAGCAAAATTTAAGCT
ACAACAAGGCAAGGCTTGACCGACAATTGCATGAAGAATCTGCTTAGGGTTAGGCGTTTTGCGCTGCTTC
GCGATGTACGGGCCAGATATACGCGTTGACATTGATTATTGACTAGTTATTAATAGTAATCAATTACGGG
GTCATTAGTTCATAGCCCATATATGGAGTTCCGCGTTACATAACTTACGGTAAATGGCCCGCCTGGCTGA
CCGCCCAACGACCCCCGCCCATTGACGTCAATAATGACGTATGTTCCCATAGTAACGCCAATAGGGACTT
TCCATTGACGTCAATGGGTGGAGTATTTACGGTAAACTGCCCACTTGGCAGTACATCAAGTGTATCATAT
GCCAAGTACGCCCCCTATTGACGTCAATGACGGTAAATGGCCCGCCTGGCATTATGCCCAGTACATGACC
TTATGGGACTTTCCTACTTGGCAGTACATCTACGTATTAGTCATCGCTATTACCATGGTGATGCGGTTTT
GGCAGTACATCAATGGGCGTGGATAGCGGTTTGACTCACGGGGATTTCCAAGTCTCCACCCCATTGACGT
CAATGGGAGTTTGTTTTGGCACCAAAATCAACGGGACTTTCCAAAATGTCGTAACAACTCCGCCCCATTG
ACGCAAATGGGCGGTAGGCGTGTACGGTGGGAGGTCTATATAAGCAGCGCGTTTTGCCTGTACTGGGTCT
CTCTGGTTAGACCAGATCTGAGCCTGGGAGCTCTCTGGCTAACTAGGGAACCCACTGCTTAAGCCTCAAT
AAAGCTTGCCTTGAGTGCTTCAAGTAGTGTGTGCCCGTCTGTTGTGTGACTCTGGTAACTAGAGATCCCT
CAGACCCTTTTAGTCAGTGTGGAAAATCTCTAGCAGTGGCGCCCGAACAGGGACTTGAAAGCGAAAGGGA
AACCAGAGGAGCTCTCTCGACGCAGGACTCGGCTTGCTGAAGCGCGCACGGCAAGAGGCGAGGGGCGGCG
ACTGGTGAGTACGCCAAAAATTTTGACTAGCGGAGGCTAGAAGGAGAGAGATGGGTGCGAGAGCGTCAGT
ATTAAGCGGGGGAGAATTAGATCGCGATGGGAAAAAATTCGGTTAAGGCCAGGGGGAAAGAAAAAATATA
AATTAAAACATATAGTATGGGCAAGCAGGGAGCTAGAACGATTCGCAGTTAATCCTGGCCTGTTAGAAAC
ATCAGAAGGCTGTAGACAAATACTGGGACAGCTACAACCATCCCTTCAGACAGGATCAGAAGAACTTAGA
TCATTATATAATACAGTAGCAACCCTCTATTGTGTGCATCAAAGGATAGAGATAAAAGACACCAAGGAAG
CTTTAGACAAGATAGAGGAAGAGCAAAACAAAAGTAAGACCACCGCACAGCAAGCGGCCGCTGATCTTCA
GACCTGGAGGAGGAGATATGAGGGACAATTGGAGAAGTGAATTATATAAATATAAAGTAGTAAAAATTGA
ACCATTAGGAGTAGCACCCACCAAGGCAAAGAGAAGAGTGGTGCAGAGAGAAAAAAGAGCAGTGGGAATA
GGAGCTTTGTTCCTTGGGTTCTTGGGAGCAGCAGGAAGCACTATGGGCGCAGCGTCAATGACGCTGACGG
TACAGGCCAGACAATTATTGTCTGGTATAGTGCAGCAGCAGAACAATTTGCTGAGGGCTATTGAGGCGCA
ACAGCATCTGTTGCAACTCACAGTCTGGGGCATCAAGCAGCTCCAGGCAAGAATCCTGGCTGTGGAAAGA
TACCTAAAGGATCAACAGCTCCTGGGGATTTGGGGTTGCTCTGGAAAACTCATTTGCACCACTGCTGTGC
CTTGGAATGCTAGTTGGAGTAATAAATCTCTGGAACAGATTTGGAATCACACGACCTGGATGGAGTGGGA
CAGAGAAATTAACAATTACACAAGCTTAATACACTCCTTAATTGAAGAATCGCAAAACCAGCAAGAAAAG
AATGAACAAGAATTATTGGAATTAGATAAATGGGCAAGTTTGTGGAATTGGTTTAACATAACAAATTGGC
TGTGGTATATAAAATTATTCATAATGATAGTAGGAGGCTTGGTAGGTTTAAGAATAGTTTTTGCTGTACT
TTCTATAGTGAATAGAGTTAGGCAGGGATATTCACCATTATCGTTTCAGACCCACCTCCCAACCCCGAGG
GGACCCGACAGGCCCGAAGGAATAGAAGAAGAAGGTGGAGAGAGAGACAGAGACAGATCCATTCGATTAG
TGAACGGATCGGCACTGCGTGCGCCAATTCTGCAGACAAATGGCAGTATTCATCCACAATTTTAAAAGAA
AAGGGGGGATTGGGGGGTACAGTGCAGGGGAAAGAATAGTAGACATAATAGCAACAGACATACAAACTAA
AGAATTACAAAAACAAATTACAAAAATTCAAAATTTTCGGGTTTATTACAGGGACAGCAGAGATCCAGTT
TGGTTAATTAGCTAGCTAGGTCTTGAAAGGAGTGGGAATTGGCTCCGGTGCCCGTCAGTGGGCAGAGCGC
ACATCGCCCACAGTCCCCGAGAAGTTGGGGGGAGGGGTCGGCAATTGATCCGGTGCCTAGAGAAGGTGGC
GCGGGGTAAACTGGGAAAGTGATGTCGTGTACTGGCTCCGCCTTTTTCCCGAGGGTGGGGGAGAACCGTA
TATAAGTGCAGTAGTCGCCGTGAACGTTCTTTTTCGCAACGGGTTTGCCGCCAGAACACAGGACCGGTTC
TAGAGCGCTGCCACCATGGACAAGAAGTACAGCATCGGCCTGGACATCGGCACCAACTCTGTGGGCTGGG
CCGTGATCACCGACGAGTACAAGGTGCCCAGCAAGAAATTCAAGGTGCTGGGCAACACCGACCGGCACAG
CATCAAGAAGAACCTGATCGGAGCCCTGCTGTTCGACAGCGGCGAAACAGCCGAGGCCACCCGGCTGAAG
AGAACCGCCAGAAGAAGATACACCAGACGGAAGAACCGGATCTGCTATCTGCAAGAGATCTTCAGCAACG
AGATGGCCAAGGTGGACGACAGCTTCTTCCACAGACTGGAAGAGTCCTTCCTGGTGGAAGAGGATAAGAA
GCACGAGCGGCACCCCATCTTCGGCAACATCGTGGACGAGGTGGCCTACCACGAGAAGTACCCCACCATC
TACCACCTGAGAAAGAAACTGGTGGACAGCACCGACAAGGCCGACCTGCGGCTGATCTATCTGGCCCTGG
CCCACATGATCAAGTTCCGGGGCCACTTCCTGATCGAGGGCGACCTGAACCCCGACAACAGCGACGTGGA
CAAGCTGTTCATCCAGCTGGTGCAGACCTACAACCAGCTGTTCGAGGAAAACCCCATCAACGCCAGCGGC
GTGGACGCCAAGGCCATCCTGTCTGCCAGACTGAGCAAGAGCAGACGGCTGGAAAATCTGATCGCCCAGC
TGCCCGGCGAGAAGAAGAATGGCCTGTTCGGAAACCTGATTGCCCTGAGCCTGGGCCTGACCCCCAACTT
CAAGAGCAACTTCGACCTGGCCGAGGATGCCAAACTGCAGCTGAGCAAGGACACCTACGACGACGACCTG
GACAACCTGCTGGCCCAGATCGGCGACCAGTACGCCGACCTGTTTCTGGCCGCCAAGAACCTGTCCGACG
CCATCCTGCTGAGCGACATCCTGAGAGTGAACACCGAGATCACCAAGGCCCCCCTGAGCGCCTCTATGAT
CAAGAGATACGACGAGCACCACCAGGACCTGACCCTGCTGAAAGCTCTCGTGCGGCAGCAGCTGCCTGAG
AAGTACAAAGAGATTTTCTTCGACCAGAGCAAGAACGGCTACGCCGGCTACATTGACGGCGGAGCCAGCC
AGGAAGAGTTCTACAAGTTCATCAAGCCCATCCTGGAAAAGATGGACGGCACCGAGGAACTGCTCGTGAA
GCTGAACAGAGAGGACCTGCTGCGGAAGCAGCGGACCTTCGACAACGGCAGCATCCCCCACCAGATCCAC
CTGGGAGAGCTGCACGCCATTCTGCGGCGGCAGGAAGATTTTTACCCATTCCTGAAGGACAACCGGGAAA
AGATCGAGAAGATCCTGACCTTCCGCATCCCCTACTACGTGGGCCCTCTGGCCAGGGGAAACAGCAGATT
CGCCTGGATGACCAGAAAGAGCGAGGAAACCATCACCCCCTGGAACTTCGAGGAAGTGGTGGACAAGGGC
GCTTCCGCCCAGAGCTTCATCGAGCGGGTGACCAACTTCGATAAGAACCTGCCCAACGAGAAGGTGCTGC
CCAAGCACAGCCTGCTGAACGAGTACTTCACCGTGTATAACGAGCTGACCGAGGTGAAATACGTGACCGA
GGGAATGAGAAAGCCCGCCTTCCTGAGCGGCGAGCAGAAAAAGGCCATCGTGGACCTGCTGTTCAAGACC
AACCGGAAAGTGACCGTGAAGCAGCTGAAAGAGGACTACTTCAAGAAAATCGAGTGCTTCGACTCCGTGG
AAATCTCCGGCGTGGAAGATCGGTTCAACGCCTCCCTGGGCACATACCACGATCTGCTGAAAATTATCAA
GGACAAGGACTTCCTGGACAATGAGGAAAACGAGGACATTCTGGAAGATATCGTGCTGACCCTGACACTG
TTTGAGGACAGAGAGATGATCGAGGAACGGCTGAAAACCTATGCCCACCTGTTCGACGACAAAGTGATGA
AGCAGCTGAAGCGGCGGAGATACACCGGCTGGGGCCAGCTGAGCCGGAAGCTGATCAACGGCATCCGGGA
CAAGCAGTCCGGCAAGACAATCCTGGATTTCCTGAAGTCCGACGGCTTCGCCAACAGAAACTTCATGCAG
CTGATCCACGACGACAGCCTGACCTTTAAAGAGGACATCCAGAAAGCCCAGGTGTCCGGCCAGGGCGATA
GCCTGCACGAGCACATTGCCAATCTGGCCGGCAGCCCCGCCATTAAGAAGGGCATCCTGCAGACAGTGAA
GGTGGTGGACGAGCTCGTGAAAGTGATGGGCCGGCACAAGCCCGAGAACATCGTGATCGAAATGGCCAGA
GAGAACCAGACCACCCAGAAGGGACAGAAGAACAGCCGCGAGAGAATGAAGCGGATCGAAGAGGGCATCA
AAGAGCTGGGCAGCCAGATCCTGAAAGAACACCCCGTGGAAAACACCCAGCTGCAGAACGAGAAGCTGTA
CCTGTACTACCTGCAGAATGGGCGGGATATGTACGTGGACCAGGAACTGGACATCAACCGGCTGTCCGAC
TACGATGTGGACCATATCGTGCCTCAGAGCTTTCTGAAGGACGACTCCATCGACAACAAGGTGCTGACCA
GAAGCGACAAGAACCGGGGCAAGAGCGACAACGTGCCCTCCGAAGAGGTCGTGAAGAAGATGAAGAACTA
CTGGCGGCAGCTGCTGAACGCCAAGCTGATTACCCAGAGAAAGTTCGACAATCTGACCAAGGCCGAGAGA
GGCGGCCTGAGCGAACTGGATAAGGCCGGCTTCATCAAGAGACAGCTGGTGGAAACCCGGCAGATCACAA
AGCACGTGGCACAGATCCTGGACTCCCGGATGAACACTAAGTACGACGAGAATGACAAGCTGATCCGGGA
AGTGAAAGTGATCACCCTGAAGTCCAAGCTGGTGTCCGATTTCCGGAAGGATTTCCAGTTTTACAAAGTG
CGCGAGATCAACAACTACCACCACGCCCACGACGCCTACCTGAACGCCGTCGTGGGAACCGCCCTGATCA
AAAAGTACCCTAAGCTGGAAAGCGAGTTCGTGTACGGCGACTACAAGGTGTACGACGTGCGGAAGATGAT
CGCCAAGAGCGAGCAGGAAATCGGCAAGGCTACCGCCAAGTACTTCTTCTACAGCAACATCATGAACTTT
TTCAAGACCGAGATTACCCTGGCCAACGGCGAGATCCGGAAGCGGCCTCTGATCGAGACAAACGGCGAAA
CCGGGGAGATCGTGTGGGATAAGGGCCGGGATTTTGCCACCGTGCGGAAAGTGCTGAGCATGCCCCAAGT
GAATATCGTGAAAAAGACCGAGGTGCAGACAGGCGGCTTCAGCAAAGAGTCTATCCTGCCCAAGAGGAAC
AGCGATAAGCTGATCGCCAGAAAGAAGGACTGGGACCCTAAGAAGTACGGCGGCTTCGACAGCCCCACCG
TGGCCTATTCTGTGCTGGTGGTGGCCAAAGTGGAAAAGGGCAAGTCCAAGAAACTGAAGAGTGTGAAAGA
GCTACTGGGGATCACCATCATGGAAAGAAGCAGCTTCGAGAAGAATCCCATCGACTTTCTGGAAGCCAAG
GGCTACAAAGAAGTGAAAAAGGACCTGATCATCAAGCTGCCTAAGTACTCCCTGTTCGAGCTGGAAAACG
GCCGGAAGAGAATGCTGGCCTCTGCCGGCGAACTGCAGAAGGGAAACGAACTGGCCCTGCCCTCCAAATA
TGTGAACTTCCTGTACCTGGCCAGCCACTATGAGAAGCTGAAGGGCTCCCCCGAGGATAATGAGCAGAAA
CAGCTGTTTGTGGAACAGCACAAGCACTACCTGGACGAGATCATCGAGCAGATCAGCGAGTTCTCCAAGA
GAGTGATCCTGGCCGACGCTAATCTGGACAAAGTGCTGTCCGCCTACAACAAGCACCGGGATAAGCCCAT
CAGAGAGCAGGCCGAGAATATCATCCACCTGTTTACCCTGACCAATCTGGGAGCCCCTGCCGCCTTCAAG
TACTTTGACACCACCATCGACCGGAAGAGGTACACCAGCACCAAAGAGGTGCTGGACGCCACCCTGATCC
ACCAGAGCATCACCGGCCTGTACGAGACACGGATCGACCTGTCTCAGCTGGGAGGCGACAAGCGACCTGC
CGCCACAAAGAAGGCTGGACAGGCTAAGAAGAAGAAAGATTACAAAGACGATGACGATAAGGGATCCGGC
GCAACAAACTTCTCTCTGCTGAAACAAGCCGGAGATGTCGAAGAGAATCCTGGACCGATGGCCAAGCCTT
TGTCTCAAGAAGAATCCACCCTCATTGAAAGAGCAACGGCTACAATCAACAGCATCCCCATCTCTGAAGA
CTACAGCGTCGCCAGCGCAGCTCTCTCTAGCGACGGCCGCATCTTCACTGGTGTCAATGTATATCATTTT
ACTGGGGGACCTTGTGCAGAACTCGTGGTGCTGGGCACTGCTGCTGCTGCGGCAGCTGGCAACCTGACTT
GTATCGTCGCGATCGGAAATGAGAACAGGGGCATCTTGAGCCCCTGCGGACGGTGCCGACAGGTGCTTCT
CGATCTGCATCCTGGGATCAAAGCCATAGTGAAGGACAGTGATGGACAGCCGACGGCAGTTGGGATTCGT
GAATTGCTGCCCTCTGGTTATGTGTGGGAGGGCTAAGAATTCGATATCAAGCTTATCGGTAATCAACCTC
TGGATTACAAAATTTGTGAAAGATTGACTGGTATTCTTAACTATGTTGCTCCTTTTACGCTATGTGGATA
CGCTGCTTTAATGCCTTTGTATCATGCTATTGCTTCCCGTATGGCTTTCATTTTCTCCTCCTTGTATAAA
TCCTGGTTGCTGTCTCTTTATGAGGAGTTGTGGCCCGTTGTCAGGCAACGTGGCGTGGTGTGCACTGTGT
TTGCTGACGCAACCCCCACTGGTTGGGGCATTGCCACCACCTGTCAGCTCCTTTCCGGGACTTTCGCTTT
CCCCCTCCCTATTGCCACGGCGGAACTCATCGCCGCCTGCCTTGCCCGCTGCTGGACAGGGGCTCGGCTG
TTGGGCACTGACAATTCCGTGGTGTTGTCGGGGAAATCATCGTCCTTTCCTTGGCTGCTCGCCTGTGTTG
CCACCTGGATTCTGCGCGGGACGTCCTTCTGCTACGTCCCTTCGGCCCTCAATCCAGCGGACCTTCCTTC
CCGCGGCCTGCTGCCGGCTCTGCGGCCTCTTCCGCGTCTTCGCCTTCGCCCTCAGACGAGTCGGATCTCC
CTTTGGGCCGCCTCCCCGCATCGATACCGTCGACCTCGAGACCTAGAAAAACATGGAGCAATCACAAGTA
GCAATACAGCAGCTACCAATGCTGATTGTGCCTGGCTAGAAGCACAAGAGGAGGAGGAGGTGGGTTTTCC
AGTCACACCTCAGGTACCTTTAAGACCAATGACTTACAAGGCAGCTGTAGATCTTAGCCACTTTTTAAAA
GAAAAGGGGGGACTGGAAGGGCTAATTCACTCCCAACGAAGACAAGATATCCTTGATCTGTGGATCTACC
ACACACAAGGCTACTTCCCTGATTGGCAGAACTACACACCAGGGCCAGGGATCAGATATCCACTGACCTT
TGGATGGTGCTACAAGCTAGTACCAGTTGAGCAAGAGAAGGTAGAAGAAGCCAATGAAGGAGAGAACACC
CGCTTGTTACACCCTGTGAGCCTGCATGGGATGGATGACCCGGAGAGAGAAGTATTAGAGTGGAGGTTTG
ACAGCCGCCTAGCATTTCATCACATGGCCCGAGAGCTGCATCCGGACTGTACTGGGTCTCTCTGGTTAGA
CCAGATCTGAGCCTGGGAGCTCTCTGGCTAACTAGGGAACCCACTGCTTAAGCCTCAATAAAGCTTGCCT
TGAGTGCTTCAAGTAGTGTGTGCCCGTCTGTTGTGTGACTCTGGTAACTAGAGATCCCTCAGACCCTTTT
AGTCAGTGTGGAAAATCTCTAGCAGGGCCCGTTTAAACCCGCTGATCAGCCTCGACTGTGCCTTCTAGTT
GCCAGCCATCTGTTGTTTGCCCCTCCCCCGTGCCTTCCTTGACCCTGGAAGGTGCCACTCCCACTGTCCT
TTCCTAATAAAATGAGGAAATTGCATCGCATTGTCTGAGTAGGTGTCATTCTATTCTGGGGGGTGGGGTG
GGGCAGGACAGCAAGGGGGAGGATTGGGAAGACAATAGCAGGCATGCTGGGGATGCGGTGGGCTCTATGG
CTTCTGAGGCGGAAAGAACCAGCTGGGGCTCTAGGGGGTATCCCC
[124 nt withheld, positions 9146-9269]
C
[91 nt withheld, positions 9271-9361]
A
[49 nt withheld, positions 9363-9411]
CCTTTGACGTTGGAGTCCACGTTCTTT
[37 nt withheld, positions 9439-9475]
ACCCTATCTCGGTCTATTCTTTTGATTTATAAGGGATTTTGCCGATTTCGGCCTATTGGTTAAAAAATGA
GCTGATTTAACAAAAATTTAACGCGAATTAATTCTGTGGAATGTGTGTCAGTTAGGGTGTGGAAAGTCCC
CAGGCTCCCCAGCAGGCAGAAGTATGCAAAGCATGCATCTCAATTAGTCAGCAACCAGGTGTGGAAAGTC
CCCAGGCTCCCCAGCAGGCAGAAGTATGCAAAGCATGCATCTCAATTAGTCAGCAACCATAGTCCCGCCC
CTAACTCCGCCCATCCCGCCCCTAACTCCGCCCAGTTCCGCCCATTCTCCGCCCCATGGCTGACTAATTT
TTTTTATTTATGCAGAGGCCGAGGCCGCCTCTGCCTCTGAGCTATTCCAGAAGTAGTGAGGAGGCTTTTT
TGGAGGCCTAGGCTTTTGCAAAAAGCTCCCGGGAGCTTGTATATCCATTTTCGGATCTGATCAGCACGTG
TTGACAATTAATCATCGGCATAGTATATCGGCATAGTATAATACGACAAGGTGAGGAACTAAACCATGGC
CAAGTTGACCAGTGCCGTTCCGGTGCTCACCGCGCGCGACGTCGCCGGAGCGGTCGAGTTCTGGACCGAC
CGGCTCGGGTTCTCCCGGGACTTCGTGGAGGACGACTTCGCCGGTGTGGTCCGGGACGACGTGACCCTGT
TCATCAGCGCGGTCCAGGACCAGGTGGTGCCGGACAACACCCTGGCCTGGGTGTGGGTGCGCGGCCTGGA
CGAGCTGTACGCCGAGTGGTCGGAGGTCGTGTCCACGAACTTCCGGGACGCCTCCGGGCCGGCCATGACC
GAGATCGGCGAGCAGCCGTGGGGGCGGGAGTTCGCCCTGCGCGACCCGGCCGGCAACTGCGTGCACTTCG
TGGCCGAGGAGCAGGACTGACACGTGCTACGAGATTTCGATTCCACCGCCGCCTTCTATGAAAGGTTGGG
CTTCGGAATCGTTTTCCGGGACGCCGGCTGGATGATCCTCCAGCGCGGGGATCTCATGCTGGAGTTCTTC
GCCCACCCCAACTTGTTTATTGCAGCTTATAATGGTTACAAATAAAGCAATAGCATCACAAATTTCACAA
ATAAAGCATTTTTTTCACTGCATTCTAGTTGTGGTTTGTCCAAACTCATCAATGTATCTTATCATGTCTG
TATACCGTCGACCTCTAGCTAGAGCTTGGCGTAATCATGGTCATAGCTGTTTCCTGTGTGAAATTGTTAT
CCGCTCACAATTCCACACAACATACGAGCCGGAAGCATAAAGTGTAAAGCCTGGGGTGCCTAATGAGTGA
GCTAACTCACATTAATTGCGTTGCGCTCACTGCCCGCTTTCCAGTCGGGAAACCTGTCGTGCCAGCTGCA
TTAATGAATCGGCCAACGCGCGGGGAGAGGCGGTTTGCGTATTGGGCGCTCTTCCGCTTCCTCGCTCACT
GACTCGCTGCGCTCGGTCGTTCGGCTGCGGCGAGCGGTATCAGCTCACTCAAAGGCGGTAATACGGTTAT
CCACAGAATCAGGGGATAACGCAGGAAAGAACATGTGAGCAAAAGGCCAGCAAAAGGCCAGGAACCGTAA
AAAGGCCGCGTTGCTGGCGTTTTTCCATAGGCTCCGCCCCCCTGACGAGCATCACAAAAATCGACGCTCA
AGTCAGAGGTGGCGAAACCCGACAGGACTATAAAGATACCAGGCGTTTCCCCCTGGAAGCTCCCTCGTGC
GCTCTCCTGTTCCGACCCTGCCGCTTACCGGATACCTGTCCGCCTTTCTCCCTTCGGGAAGCGTGGCGCT
TTCTCATAGCTCACGCTGTAGGTATCTCAGTTCGGTGTAGGTCGTTCGCTCCAAGCTGGGCTGTGTGCAC
GAACCCCCCGTTCAGCCCGACCGCTGCGCCTTATCCGGTAACTATCGTCTTGAGTCCAACCCGGTAAGAC
ACGACTTATCGCCACTGGCAGCAGCCACTGGTAACAGGATTAGCAGAGCGAGGTATGTAGGCGGTGCTAC
AGAGTTCTTGAAGTGGTGGCCTAACTACGGCTACACTAGAAGAACAGTATTTGGTATCTGCGCTCTGCTG
AAGCCAGTTACCTTCGGAAAAAGAGTTGGTAGCTCTTGATCCGGCAAACAAACCACCGCTGGTAGCGGTG
GTTTTTTTGTTTGCAAGCAGCAGATTACGCGCAGAAAAAAAGGATCTCAAGAAGATCCTTTGATCTTTTC
TACGGGGTCTGACGCTCAGTGGAACGAAAACTCACGTTAAGGGATTTTGGTCATGAGATTATCAAAAAGG
ATCTTCACCTAGATCCTTTTAAATTAAAAATGAAGTTTTAAATCAATCTAAAGTATATATGAGTAAACTT
GGTCTGACAGTTACCAATGCTTAATCAGTGAGGCACCTATCTCAGCGATCTGTCTATTTCGTTCATCCAT
AGTTGCCTGACTCCCCGTCGTGTAGATAACTACGATACGGGAGGGCTTACCATCTGGCCCCAGTGCTGCA
ATGATACCGCGAGACCCACGCTCACCGGCTCCAGATTTATCAGCAATAAACCAGCCAGCCGGAAGGGCCG
AGCGCAGAAGTGGTCCTGCAACTTTATCCGCCTCCATCCAGTCTATTAATTGTTGCCGGGAAGCTAGAGT
AAGTAGTTCGCCAGTTAATAGTTTGCGCAACGTTGTTGCCATTGCTACAGGCATCGTGGTGTCACGCTCG
TCGTTTGGTATGGCTTCATTCAGCTCCGGTTCCCAACGATCAAGGCGAGTTACATGATCCCCCATGTTGT
GCAAAAAAGCGGTTAGCTCCTTCGGTCCTCCGATCGTTGTCAGAAGTAAGTTGGCCGCAGTGTTATCACT
CATGGTTATGGCAGCACTGCATAATTCTCTTACTGTCATGCCATCCGTAAGATGCTTTTCTGTGACTGGT
GAGTACTCAACCAAGTCATTCTGAGAATAGTGTATGCGGCGACCGAGTTGCTCTTGCCCGGCGTCAATAC
GGGATAATACCGCGCCACATAGCAGAACTTTAAAAGTGCTCATCATTGGAAAACGTTCTTCGGGGCGAAA
ACTCTCAAGGATCTTACCGCTGTTGAGATCCAGTTCGATGTAACCCACTCGTGCACCCAACTGATCTTCA
GCATCTTTTACTTTCACCAGCGTTTCTGGGTGAGCAAAAACAGGAAGGCAAAATGCCGCAAAAAAGGGAA
TAAGGGCGACACGGAAATGTTGAATACTCATACTCTTCCTTTTTCAATATTATTGAAGCATTTATCAGGG
TTATTGTCTCATGAGCGGATACATATTTGAATGTATTTAGAAAAATAAACAAATAGGGGTTCCGCGCACA
TTTCCCCGAAAAGTGCCACCTGAC
