Features (pLannotate 1.2.2; 34 found; start..end, strand, type, name):
      8..108     +  CDS            Rev (fragment): human immunodeficiency virus 1 (HIV-1) Rev protein; rev; enhances nuclear export of unspliced and incompletely spliced viral mRNAs
    158..275     +  misc_feature   cPPT/CTS: central polypurine tract and central termination sequence of HIV-1
    324..342     +  CDS            small t antigen (fragment): SV40 (simian virus 40) small t antigen
    368..579     +  promoter       EF-1α core promoter: core promoter for human elongation factor EF-1α
    604..4707    +  CDS            evoCas9: Streptococcus pyogenes Cas9 variant with improved specificity (Casini et al., 2018) generates RNA-guided double strand breaks in DNA
   4846..5244    +  CDS            BSD: blasticidin S deaminase; Aspergillus terreus BSD; confers resistance to blasticidin
   5245..5266    +  misc_feature   MCS (fragment): pBluescript multiple cloning site
   5269..5857    +  misc_feature   WPRE: woodchuck hepatitis virus posttranscriptional regulatory element
   5794..6375    +  CDS            nef (fragment): NEF_HV1H2 - Experimental evidence at protein level: Swiss-Prot protein existence level 1. Extracellular Nef protein targets CD4(+) T-lymphocytes for apoptosis by interacting with CXCR4 surface receptors. From Human immunodeficiency virus type 1 group M subtype B (isolate HXB2) (HIV-1).
   6382..6562    +  LTR            5' LTR (truncated): truncated 5' long terminal repeat (LTR) from HIV-1
   6594..6818    +  polyA_signal   bGH poly(A) signal: bovine growth hormone polyadenylation signal
   6822..6843    +  promoter       SV40 promoter (fragment): SV40 enhancer and early promoter
   6864..7292    +  rep_origin     f1 ori (sequence partly withheld): f1 bacteriophage origin of replication; arrow indicates direction of (+) strand synthesis
   7319..7390    +  promoter       SV40 promoter (fragment): SV40 enhancer and early promoter
   7391..7462    +  promoter       SV40 promoter (fragment): SV40 enhancer and early promoter
   7466..7600    +  rep_origin     SV40 ori: SV40 origin of replication
   7662..7709    +  promoter       EM7 promoter: synthetic bacterial promoter&nbsp
   7728..8102    +  CDS            BleoR: antibiotic-binding protein; Sh ble from Streptoalloteichus hindustanus; confers resistance to bleomycin, phleomycin, and Zeocin™
   8112..8237    +  CDS            ble (fragment): BLE_KLEPN - Experimental evidence at protein level: Swiss-Prot protein existence level 1. Binding protein with a strong affinity to the bleomycin family of antibiotics. Binds to CL990; an antimitotic-antibiotic compound. From Klebsiella pneumoniae.
   8232..8353    +  polyA_signal   SV40 poly(A) signal: SV40 polyadenylation signal
   8424..8446    -  protein_bind   lac operator (fragment): The lac repressor binds to the lac operator to inhibit transcription in E. coli. This inhibition can be relieved by adding lactose or isopropyl-β-D-thiogalactopyranoside (IPTG). lac repressor encoded by lacI
   8450..8480    -  promoter       lac promoter: promoter for the E. coli lac operon
   8495..8516    -  protein_bind   CAP binding site: CAP binding activates transcription in the presence of cAMP. E. coli catabolite activator protein
   8529..8621    -  CDS            lacI (fragment): lac repressor; lacI; The lac repressor binds to the lac operator to inhibit transcription in E. coli. This inhibition can be relieved by adding lactose or isopropyl-β-D-thiogalactopyranoside (IPTG).
   8804..9392    -  rep_origin     ori: high-copy-number ColE1/pMB1/pBR322/pUC origin of replication
   9563..10423   -  CDS            AmpR: β-lactamase; bla; confers resistance to ampicillin, carbenicillin, and related antibiotics
  10424..10528   -  promoter       AmpR promoter: bla
  10587..10639   -  misc_feature   bom (fragment): basis of mobility region from pBR322
  10794..11173   +  enhancer       CMV enhancer: human cytomegalovirus immediate early enhancer
  11174..11373   +  promoter       CMV promoter: human cytomegalovirus (CMV) immediate early promoter
  11391..11571   +  LTR            5' LTR (truncated): truncated 5' long terminal repeat (LTR) from HIV-1
  11618..11743   +  misc_feature   HIV-1 Ψ: packaging signal of human immunodeficiency virus type 1
  11727..12090   +  CDS            HIV-1 gag (fragment): gag protein from human immunodeficiency virus 1; gag
  12236..12469   +  misc_feature   RRE: The Rev response element (RRE) of HIV-1 allows for Rev-dependent mRNA export from the nucleus to the cytoplasm.
>Addgene plasmid #138558 | evoCas9 | addgene full sequence | sequence record 274774 | Addgene NGS Result
GTTTCAGACCCACCTCCCAACCCCGAGGGGACCCGACAGGCCCGAAGGAATAGAAGAAGAAGGTGGAGAG
AGAGACAGAGACAGATCCATTCGATTAGTGAACGGATCGGCACTGCGTGCGCCAATTCTGCAGACAAATG
GCAGTATTCATCCACAATTTTAAAAGAAAAGGGGGGATTGGGGGGTACAGTGCAGGGGAAAGAATAGTAG
ACATAATAGCAACAGACATACAAACTAAAGAATTACAAAAACAAATTACAAAAATTCAAAATTTTCGGGT
TTATTACAGGGACAGCAGAGATCCAGTTTGGTTAATTAGCTAGCTAGGTCTTGAAAGGAGTGGGAATTGG
CTCCGGTGCCCGTCAGTGGGCAGAGCGCACATCGCCCACAGTCCCCGAGAAGTTGGGGGGAGGGGTCGGC
AATTGATCCGGTGCCTAGAGAAGGTGGCGCGGGGTAAACTGGGAAAGTGATGTCGTGTACTGGCTCCGCC
TTTTTCCCGAGGGTGGGGGAGAACCGTATATAAGTGCAGTAGTCGCCGTGAACGTTCTTTTTCGCAACGG
GTTTGCCGCCAGAACACAGGACCGGTTCTAGAGCGCTGCCACCATGGACAAGAAGTACAGCATCGGCCTG
GACATCGGCACCAACTCTGTGGGCTGGGCCGTGATCACCGACGAGTACAAGGTGCCCAGCAAGAAATTCA
AGGTGCTGGGCAACACCGACCGGCACAGCATCAAGAAGAACCTGATCGGAGCCCTGCTGTTCGACAGCGG
CGAAACAGCCGAGGCCACCCGGCTGAAGAGAACCGCCAGAAGAAGATACACCAGACGGAAGAACCGGATC
TGCTATCTGCAAGAGATCTTCAGCAACGAGATGGCCAAGGTGGACGACAGCTTCTTCCACAGACTGGAAG
AGTCCTTCCTGGTGGAAGAGGATAAGAAGCACGAGCGGCACCCCATCTTCGGCAACATCGTGGACGAGGT
GGCCTACCACGAGAAGTACCCCACCATCTACCACCTGAGAAAGAAACTGGTGGACAGCACCGACAAGGCC
GACCTGCGGCTGATCTATCTGGCCCTGGCCCACATGATCAAGTTCCGGGGCCACTTCCTGATCGAGGGCG
ACCTGAACCCCGACAACAGCGACGTGGACAAGCTGTTCATCCAGCTGGTGCAGACCTACAACCAGCTGTT
CGAGGAAAACCCCATCAACGCCAGCGGCGTGGACGCCAAGGCCATCCTGTCTGCCAGACTGAGCAAGAGC
AGACGGCTGGAAAATCTGATCGCCCAGCTGCCCGGCGAGAAGAAGAATGGCCTGTTCGGAAACCTGATTG
CCCTGAGCCTGGGCCTGACCCCCAACTTCAAGAGCAACTTCGACCTGGCCGAGGATGCCAAACTGCAGCT
GAGCAAGGACACCTACGACGACGACCTGGACAACCTGCTGGCCCAGATCGGCGACCAGTACGCCGACCTG
TTTCTGGCCGCCAAGAACCTGTCCGACGCCATCCTGCTGAGCGACATCCTGAGAGTGAACACCGAGATCA
CCAAGGCCCCCCTGAGCGCCTCTATGATCAAGAGATACGACGAGCACCACCAGGACCTGACCCTGCTGAA
AGCTCTCGTGCGGCAGCAGCTGCCTGAGAAGTACAAAGAGATTTTCTTCGACCAGAGCAAGAACGGCTAC
GCCGGCTACATTGACGGCGGAGCCAGCCAGGAAGAGTTCTACAAGTTCATCAAGCCCATCCTGGAAAAGA
TGGACGGCACCGAGGAACTGCTCGTGAAGCTGAACAGAGAGGACCTGCTGCGGAAGCAGCGGACCTTCGA
CAACGGCAGCATCCCCCACCAGATCCACCTGGGAGAGCTGCACGCCATTCTGCGGCGGCAGGAAGATTTT
TACCCATTCCTGAAGGACAACCGGGAAAAGATCGAGAAGATCCTGACCTTCCGCATCCCCTACTACGTGG
GCCCTCTGGCCAGGGGAAACAGCAGATTCGCCTGGATGACCAGAAAGAGCGAGGAAACCATCACCCCCTG
GAACTTCGAGGAAGTGGTGGACAAGGGCGCTTCCGCCCAGAGCTTCATCGAGCGGGTGACCAACTTCGAT
AAGAACCTGCCCAACGAGAAGGTGCTGCCCAAGCACAGCCTGCTGAACGAGTACTTCACCGTGTATAACG
AGCTGACCGAGGTGAAATACGTGACCGAGGGAATGAGAAAGCCCGCCTTCCTGAGCGGCGAGCAGAAAAA
GGCCATCGTGGACCTGCTGTTCAAGACCAACCGGAAAGTGACCGTGAAGCAGCTGAAAGAGGACTACTTC
AAGAAAATCGAGTGCTTCGACTCCGTGGAAATCTCCGGCGTGGAAGATCGGTTCAACGCCTCCCTGGGCA
CATACCACGATCTGCTGAAAATTATCAAGGACAAGGACTTCCTGGACAATGAGGAAAACGAGGACATTCT
GGAAGATATCGTGCTGACCCTGACACTGTTTGAGGACAGAGAGATGATCGAGGAACGGCTGAAAACCTAT
GCCCACCTGTTCGACGACAAAGTGATGAAGCAGCTGAAGCGGCGGAGATACACCGGCTGGGGCCAGCTGA
GCCGGAAGCTGATCAACGGCATCCGGGACAAGCAGTCCGGCAAGACAATCCTGGATTTCCTGAAGTCCGA
CGGCTTCGCCAACAGAAACTTCATGCAGCTGATCCACGACGACAGCCTGACCTTTAAAGAGGACATCCAG
AAAGCCCAGGTGTCCGGCCAGGGCGATAGCCTGCACGAGCACATTGCCAATCTGGCCGGCAGCCCCGCCA
TTAAGAAGGGCATCCTGCAGACAGTGAAGGTGGTGGACGAGCTCGTGAAAGTGATGGGCCGGCACAAGCC
CGAGAACATCGTGATCGAAATGGCCAGAGAGAACCAGACCACCCAGAAGGGACAGAAGAACAGCCGCGAG
AGAATGAAGCGGATCGAAGAGGGCATCAAAGAGCTGGGCAGCCAGATCCTGAAAGAACACCCCGTGGAAA
ACACCCAGCTGCAGAACGAGAAGCTGTACCTGTACTACCTGCAGAATGGGCGGGATATGTACGTGGACCA
GGAACTGGACATCAACCGGCTGTCCGACTACGATGTGGACCATATCGTGCCTCAGAGCTTTCTGAAGGAC
GACTCCATCGACAACAAGGTGCTGACCAGAAGCGACAAGAACCGGGGCAAGAGCGACAACGTGCCCTCCG
AAGAGGTCGTGAAGAAGATGAAGAACTACTGGCGGCAGCTGCTGAACGCCAAGCTGATTACCCAGAGAAA
GTTCGACAATCTGACCAAGGCCGAGAGAGGCGGCCTGAGCGAACTGGATAAGGCCGGCTTCATCAAGAGA
CAGCTGGTGGAAACCCGGCAGATCACAAAGCACGTGGCACAGATCCTGGACTCCCGGATGAACACTAAGT
ACGACGAGAATGACAAGCTGATCCGGGAAGTGAAAGTGATCACCCTGAAGTCCAAGCTGGTGTCCGATTT
CCGGAAGGATTTCCAGTTTTACAAAGTGCGCGAGATCAACAACTACCACCACGCCCACGACGCCTACCTG
AACGCCGTCGTGGGAACCGCCCTGATCAAAAAGTACCCTAAGCTGGAAAGCGAGTTCGTGTACGGCGACT
ACAAGGTGTACGACGTGCGGAAGATGATCGCCAAGAGCGAGCAGGAAATCGGCAAGGCTACCGCCAAGTA
CTTCTTCTACAGCAACATCATGAACTTTTTCAAGACCGAGATTACCCTGGCCAACGGCGAGATCCGGAAG
CGGCCTCTGATCGAGACAAACGGCGAAACCGGGGAGATCGTGTGGGATAAGGGCCGGGATTTTGCCACCG
TGCGGAAAGTGCTGAGCATGCCCCAAGTGAATATCGTGAAAAAGACCGAGGTGCAGACAGGCGGCTTCAG
CAAAGAGTCTATCCTGCCCAAGAGGAACAGCGATAAGCTGATCGCCAGAAAGAAGGACTGGGACCCTAAG
AAGTACGGCGGCTTCGACAGCCCCACCGTGGCCTATTCTGTGCTGGTGGTGGCCAAAGTGGAAAAGGGCA
AGTCCAAGAAACTGAAGAGTGTGAAAGAGCTACTGGGGATCACCATCATGGAAAGAAGCAGCTTCGAGAA
GAATCCCATCGACTTTCTGGAAGCCAAGGGCTACAAAGAAGTGAAAAAGGACCTGATCATCAAGCTGCCT
AAGTACTCCCTGTTCGAGCTGGAAAACGGCCGGAAGAGAATGCTGGCCTCTGCCGGCGAACTGCAGAAGG
GAAACGAACTGGCCCTGCCCTCCAAATATGTGAACTTCCTGTACCTGGCCAGCCACTATGAGAAGCTGAA
GGGCTCCCCCGAGGATAATGAGCAGAAACAGCTGTTTGTGGAACAGCACAAGCACTACCTGGACGAGATC
ATCGAGCAGATCAGCGAGTTCTCCAAGAGAGTGATCCTGGCCGACGCTAATCTGGACAAAGTGCTGTCCG
CCTACAACAAGCACCGGGATAAGCCCATCAGAGAGCAGGCCGAGAATATCATCCACCTGTTTACCCTGAC
CAATCTGGGAGCCCCTGCCGCCTTCAAGTACTTTGACACCACCATCGACCGGAAGAGGTACACCAGCACC
AAAGAGGTGCTGGACGCCACCCTGATCCACCAGAGCATCACCGGCCTGTACGAGACACGGATCGACCTGT
CTCAGCTGGGAGGCGACAAGCGACCTGCCGCCACAAAGAAGGCTGGACAGGCTAAGAAGAAGAAAGATTA
CAAAGACGATGACGATAAGGGATCCGGCGCAACAAACTTCTCTCTGCTGAAACAAGCCGGAGATGTCGAA
GAGAATCCTGGACCGATGGCCAAGCCTTTGTCTCAAGAAGAATCCACCCTCATTGAAAGAGCAACGGCTA
CAATCAACAGCATCCCCATCTCTGAAGACTACAGCGTCGCCAGCGCAGCTCTCTCTAGCGACGGCCGCAT
CTTCACTGGTGTCAATGTATATCATTTTACTGGGGGACCTTGTGCAGAACTCGTGGTGCTGGGCACTGCT
GCTGCTGCGGCAGCTGGCAACCTGACTTGTATCGTCGCGATCGGAAATGAGAACAGGGGCATCTTGAGCC
CCTGCGGACGGTGCCGACAGGTGCTTCTCGATCTGCATCCTGGGATCAAAGCCATAGTGAAGGACAGTGA
TGGACAGCCGACGGCAGTTGGGATTCGTGAATTGCTGCCCTCTGGTTATGTGTGGGAGGGCTAAGAATTC
GATATCAAGCTTATCGGTAATCAACCTCTGGATTACAAAATTTGTGAAAGATTGACTGGTATTCTTAACT
ATGTTGCTCCTTTTACGCTATGTGGATACGCTGCTTTAATGCCTTTGTATCATGCTATTGCTTCCCGTAT
GGCTTTCATTTTCTCCTCCTTGTATAAATCCTGGTTGCTGTCTCTTTATGAGGAGTTGTGGCCCGTTGTC
AGGCAACGTGGCGTGGTGTGCACTGTGTTTGCTGACGCAACCCCCACTGGTTGGGGCATTGCCACCACCT
GTCAGCTCCTTTCCGGGACTTTCGCTTTCCCCCTCCCTATTGCCACGGCGGAACTCATCGCCGCCTGCCT
TGCCCGCTGCTGGACAGGGGCTCGGCTGTTGGGCACTGACAATTCCGTGGTGTTGTCGGGGAAATCATCG
TCCTTTCCTTGGCTGCTCGCCTGTGTTGCCACCTGGATTCTGCGCGGGACGTCCTTCTGCTACGTCCCTT
CGGCCCTCAATCCAGCGGACCTTCCTTCCCGCGGCCTGCTGCCGGCTCTGCGGCCTCTTCCGCGTCTTCG
CCTTCGCCCTCAGACGAGTCGGATCTCCCTTTGGGCCGCCTCCCCGCATCGATACCGTCGACCTCGAGAC
CTAGAAAAACATGGAGCAATCACAAGTAGCAATACAGCAGCTACCAATGCTGATTGTGCCTGGCTAGAAG
CACAAGAGGAGGAGGAGGTGGGTTTTCCAGTCACACCTCAGGTACCTTTAAGACCAATGACTTACAAGGC
AGCTGTAGATCTTAGCCACTTTTTAAAAGAAAAGGGGGGACTGGAAGGGCTAATTCACTCCCAACGAAGA
CAAGATATCCTTGATCTGTGGATCTACCACACACAAGGCTACTTCCCTGATTGGCAGAACTACACACCAG
GGCCAGGGATCAGATATCCACTGACCTTTGGATGGTGCTACAAGCTAGTACCAGTTGAGCAAGAGAAGGT
AGAAGAAGCCAATGAAGGAGAGAACACCCGCTTGTTACACCCTGTGAGCCTGCATGGGATGGATGACCCG
GAGAGAGAAGTATTAGAGTGGAGGTTTGACAGCCGCCTAGCATTTCATCACATGGCCCGAGAGCTGCATC
CGGACTGTACTGGGTCTCTCTGGTTAGACCAGATCTGAGCCTGGGAGCTCTCTGGCTAACTAGGGAACCC
ACTGCTTAAGCCTCAATAAAGCTTGCCTTGAGTGCTTCAAGTAGTGTGTGCCCGTCTGTTGTGTGACTCT
GGTAACTAGAGATCCCTCAGACCCTTTTAGTCAGTGTGGAAAATCTCTAGCAGGGCCCGTTTAAACCCGC
TGATCAGCCTCGACTGTGCCTTCTAGTTGCCAGCCATCTGTTGTTTGCCCCTCCCCCGTGCCTTCCTTGA
CCCTGGAAGGTGCCACTCCCACTGTCCTTTCCTAATAAAATGAGGAAATTGCATCGCATTGTCTGAGTAG
GTGTCATTCTATTCTGGGGGGTGGGGTGGGGCAGGACAGCAAGGGGGAGGATTGGGAAGACAATAGCAGG
CATGCTGGGGATGCGGTGGGCTCTATGGCTTCTGAGGCGGAAAGAACCAGCTGGGGCTCTAGGGGGTATC
CCC
[124 nt withheld, positions 6864-6987]
C
[91 nt withheld, positions 6989-7079]
A
[49 nt withheld, positions 7081-7129]
CCTTTGACGTTGGAGTCCACGTTCTTT
[37 nt withheld, positions 7157-7193]
ACCCTATCTCGGTCTATTCTTTTGATTTATAAGGGATTTTGCCGATTTCGGCCTATTGGTTAAAAAATGA
GCTGATTTAACAAAAATTTAACGCGAATTAATTCTGTGGAATGTGTGTCAGTTAGGGTGTGGAAAGTCCC
CAGGCTCCCCAGCAGGCAGAAGTATGCAAAGCATGCATCTCAATTAGTCAGCAACCAGGTGTGGAAAGTC
CCCAGGCTCCCCAGCAGGCAGAAGTATGCAAAGCATGCATCTCAATTAGTCAGCAACCATAGTCCCGCCC
CTAACTCCGCCCAGTTCCGCCCATTCTCCGCCCCATGGCTGACTAATTTTTTTTATTTATGCAGAGGCCG
AGGCCGCCTCTGCCTCTGAGCTATTCCAGAAGTAGTGAGGAGGCTTTTTTGGAGGCCTAGGCTTTTGCAA
AAAGCTCCCGGGAGCTTGTATATCCATTTTCGGATCTGATCAGCACGTGTTGACAATTAATCATCGGCAT
AGTATATCGGCATAGTATAATACGACAAGGTGAGGAACTAAACCATGGCCAAGTTGACCAGTGCCGTTCC
GGTGCTCACCGCGCGCGACGTCGCCGGAGCGGTCGAGTTCTGGACCGACCGGCTCGGGTTCTCCCGGGAC
TTCGTGGAGGACGACTTCGCCGGTGTGGTCCGGGACGACGTGACCCTGTTCATCAGCGCGGTCCAGGACC
AGGTGGTGCCGGACAACACCCTGGCCTGGGTGTGGGTGCGCGGCCTGGACGAGCTGTACGCCGAGTGGTC
GGAGGTCGTGTCCACGAACTTCCGGGACGCCTCCGGGCCGGCCATGACCGAGATCGGCGAGCAGCCGTGG
GGGCGGGAGTTCGCCCTGCGCGACCCGGCCGGCAACTGCGTGCACTTCGTGGCCGAGGAGCAGGACTGAC
ACGTGCTACGAGATTTCGATTCCACCGCCGCCTTCTATGAAAGGTTGGGCTTCGGAATCGTTTTCCGGGA
CGCCGGCTGGATGATCCTCCAGCGCGGGGATCTCATGCTGGAGTTCTTCGCCCACCCCAACTTGTTTATT
GCAGCTTATAATGGTTACAAATAAAGCAATAGCATCACAAATTTCACAAATAAAGCATTTTTTTCACTGC
ATTCTAGTTGTGGTTTGTCCAAACTCATCAATGTATCTTATCATGTCTGTATACCGTCGACCTCTAGCTA
GAGCTTGGCGTAATCATGGTCATAGCTGTTTCCTGTGTGAAATTGTTATCCGCTCACAATTCCACACAAC
ATACGAGCCGGAAGCATAAAGTGTAAAGCCTGGGGTGCCTAATGAGTGAGCTAACTCACATTAATTGCGT
TGCGCTCACTGCCCGCTTTCCAGTCGGGAAACCTGTCGTGCCAGCTGCATTAATGAATCGGCCAACGCGC
GGGGAGAGGCGGTTTGCGTATTGGGCGCTCTTCCGCTTCCTCGCTCACTGACTCGCTGCGCTCGGTCGTT
CGGCTGCGGCGAGCGGTATCAGCTCACTCAAAGGCGGTAATACGGTTATCCACAGAATCAGGGGATAACG
CAGGAAAGAACATGTGAGCAAAAGGCCAGCAAAAGGCCAGGAACCGTAAAAAGGCCGCGTTGCTGGCGTT
TTTCCATAGGCTCCGCCCCCCTGACGAGCATCACAAAAATCGACGCTCAAGTCAGAGGTGGCGAAACCCG
ACAGGACTATAAAGATACCAGGCGTTTCCCCCTGGAAGCTCCCTCGTGCGCTCTCCTGTTCCGACCCTGC
CGCTTACCGGATACCTGTCCGCCTTTCTCCCTTCGGGAAGCGTGGCGCTTTCTCATAGCTCACGCTGTAG
GTATCTCAGTTCGGTGTAGGTCGTTCGCTCCAAGCTGGGCTGTGTGCACGAACCCCCCGTTCAGCCCGAC
CGCTGCGCCTTATCCGGTAACTATCGTCTTGAGTCCAACCCGGTAAGACACGACTTATCGCCACTGGCAG
CAGCCACTGGTAACAGGATTAGCAGAGCGAGGTATGTAGGCGGTGCTACAGAGTTCTTGAAGTGGTGGCC
TAACTACGGCTACACTAGAAGAACAGTATTTGGTATCTGCGCTCTGCTGAAGCCAGTTACCTTCGGAAAA
AGAGTTGGTAGCTCTTGATCCGGCAAACAAACCACCGCTGGTAGCGGTGGTTTTTTTGTTTGCAAGCAGC
AGATTACGCGCAGAAAAAAAGGATCTCAAGAAGATCCTTTGATCTTTTCTACGGGGTCTGACGCTCAGTG
GAACGAAAACTCACGTTAAGGGATTTTGGTCATGAGATTATCAAAAAGGATCTTCACCTAGATCCTTTTA
AATTAAAAATGAAGTTTTAAATCAATCTAAAGTATATATGAGTAAACTTGGTCTGACAGTTACCAATGCT
TAATCAGTGAGGCACCTATCTCAGCGATCTGTCTATTTCGTTCATCCATAGTTGCCTGACTCCCCGTCGT
GTAGATAACTACGATACGGGAGGGCTTACCATCTGGCCCCAGTGCTGCAATGATACCGCGAGACCCACGC
TCACCGGCTCCAGATTTATCAGCAATAAACCAGCCAGCCGGAAGGGCCGAGCGCAGAAGTGGTCCTGCAA
CTTTATCCGCCTCCATCCAGTCTATTAATTGTTGCCGGGAAGCTAGAGTAAGTAGTTCGCCAGTTAATAG
TTTGCGCAACGTTGTTGCCATTGCTACAGGCATCGTGGTGTCACGCTCGTCGTTTGGTATGGCTTCATTC
AGCTCCGGTTCCCAACGATCAAGGCGAGTTACATGATCCCCCATGTTGTGCAAAAAAGCGGTTAGCTCCT
TCGGTCCTCCGATCGTTGTCAGAAGTAAGTTGGCCGCAGTGTTATCACTCATGGTTATGGCAGCACTGCA
TAATTCTCTTACTGTCATGCCATCCGTAAGATGCTTTTCTGTGACTGGTGAGTACTCAACCAAGTCATTC
TGAGAATAGTGTATGCGGCGACCGAGTTGCTCTTGCCCGGCGTCAATACGGGATAATACCGCGCCACATA
GCAGAACTTTAAAAGTGCTCATCATTGGAAAACGTTCTTCGGGGCGAAAACTCTCAAGGATCTTACCGCT
GTTGAGATCCAGTTCGATGTAACCCACTCGTGCACCCAACTGATCTTCAGCATCTTTTACTTTCACCAGC
GTTTCTGGGTGAGCAAAAACAGGAAGGCAAAATGCCGCAAAAAAGGGAATAAGGGCGACACGGAAATGTT
GAATACTCATACTCTTCCTTTTTCAATATTATTGAAGCATTTATCAGGGTTATTGTCTCATGAGCGGATA
CATATTTGAATGTATTTAGAAAAATAAACAAATAGGGGTTCCGCGCACATTTCCCCGAAAAGTGCCACCT
GACGTCGACGGATCGGGAGATCTCCCGATCCCCTATGGTGCACTCTCAGTACAATCTGCTCTGATGCCGC
ATAGTTAAGCCAGTATCTGCTCCCTGCTTGTGTGTTGGAGGTCGCTGAGTAGTGCGCGAGCAAAATTTAA
GCTACAACAAGGCAAGGCTTGACCGACAATTGCATGAAGAATCTGCTTAGGGTTAGGCGTTTTGCGCTGC
TTCGCGATGTACGGGCCAGATATACGCGTTGACATTGATTATTGACTAGTTATTAATAGTAATCAATTAC
GGGGTCATTAGTTCATAGCCCATATATGGAGTTCCGCGTTACATAACTTACGGTAAATGGCCCGCCTGGC
TGACCGCCCAACGACCCCCGCCCATTGACGTCAATAATGACGTATGTTCCCATAGTAACGCCAATAGGGA
CTTTCCATTGACGTCAATGGGTGGAGTATTTACGGTAAACTGCCCACTTGGCAGTACATCAAGTGTATCA
TATGCCAAGTACGCCCCCTATTGACGTCAATGACGGTAAATGGCCCGCCTGGCATTATGCCCAGTACATG
ACCTTATGGGACTTTCCTACTTGGCAGTACATCTACGTATTAGTCATCGCTATTACCATGGTGATGCGGT
TTTGGCAGTACATCAATGGGCGTGGATAGCGGTTTGACTCACGGGGATTTCCAAGTCTCCACCCCATTGA
CGTCAATGGGAGTTTGTTTTGGCACCAAAATCAACGGGACTTTCCAAAATGTCGTAACAACTCCGCCCCA
TTGACGCAAATGGGCGGTAGGCGTGTACGGTGGGAGGTCTATATAAGCAGCGCGTTTTGCCTGTACTGGG
TCTCTCTGGTTAGACCAGATCTGAGCCTGGGAGCTCTCTGGCTAACTAGGGAACCCACTGCTTAAGCCTC
AATAAAGCTTGCCTTGAGTGCTTCAAGTAGTGTGTGCCCGTCTGTTGTGTGACTCTGGTAACTAGAGATC
CCTCAGACCCTTTTAGTCAGTGTGGAAAATCTCTAGCAGTGGCGCCCGAACAGGGACTTGAAAGCGAAAG
GGAAACCAGAGGAGCTCTCTCGACGCAGGACTCGGCTTGCTGAAGCGCGCACGGCAAGAGGCGAGGGGCG
GCGACTGGTGAGTACGCCAAAAATTTTGACTAGCGGAGGCTAGAAGGAGAGAGATGGGTGCGAGAGCGTC
AGTATTAAGCGGGGGAGAATTAGATCGCGATGGGAAAAAATTCGGTTAAGGCCAGGGGGAAAGAAAAAAT
ATAAATTAAAACATATAGTATGGGCAAGCAGGGAGCTAGAACGATTCGCAGTTAATCCTGGCCTGTTAGA
AACATCAGAAGGCTGTAGACAAATACTGGGACAGCTACAACCATCCCTTCAGACAGGATCAGAAGAACTT
AGATCATTATATAATACAGTAGCAACCCTCTATTGTGTGCATCAAAGGATAGAGATAAAAGACACCAAGG
AAGCTTTAGACAAGATAGAGGAAGAGCAAAACAAAAGTAAGACCACCGCACAGCAAGCGGCCGCTGATCT
TCAGACCTGGAGGAGGAGATATGAGGGACAATTGGAGAAGTGAATTATATAAATATAAAGTAGTAAAAAT
TGAACCATTAGGAGTAGCACCCACCAAGGCAAAGAGAAGAGTGGTGCAGAGAGAAAAAAGAGCAGTGGGA
ATAGGAGCTTTGTTCCTTGGGTTCTTGGGAGCAGCAGGAAGCACTATGGGCGCAGCGTCAATGACGCTGA
CGGTACAGGCCAGACAATTATTGTCTGGTATAGTGCAGCAGCAGAACAATTTGCTGAGGGCTATTGAGGC
GCAACAGCATCTGTTGCAACTCACAGTCTGGGGCATCAAGCAGCTCCAGGCAAGAATCCTGGCTGTGGAA
AGATACCTAAAGGATCAACAGCTCCTGGGGATTTGGGGTTGCTCTGGAAAACTCATTTGCACCACTGCTG
TGCCTTGGAATGCTAGTTGGAGTAATAAATCTCTGGAACAGATTTGGAATCACACGACCTGGATGGAGTG
GGACAGAGAAATTAACAATTACACAAGCTTAATACACTCCTTAATTGAAGAATCGCAAAACCAGCAAGAA
AAGAATGAACAAGAATTATTGGAATTAGATAAATGGGCAAGTTTGTGGAATTGGTTTAACATAACAAATT
GGCTGTGGTATATAAAATTATTCATAATGATAGTAGGAGGCTTGGTAGGTTTAAGAATAGTTTTTGCTGT
ACTTTCTATAGTGAATAGAGTTAGGCAGGGATATTCACCATTATC
